Addgene plasmid #235195: pTD68-rHUH_Y96F
Purpose: To express catalytic inactivated rHUH-myc protein with Y96F mutation in bacteria
Depositing lab: Alice Ting. Depositing organization: Stanford University. Publication: Directed evolution of a sequence-specific covalent protein tag for RNA labeling. Huang R, Ting AY. Proc Natl Acad Sci U S A. 2025 Mar 4;122(9):e2422085122. doi: 10.1073/pnas.2422085122. Epub 2025 Feb 26. PubMed 40009639.
Backbone
  Vector backbone: pTD68
  Vector type: Bacterial Expression
Growth in bacteria
  Bacterial resistance: Ampicillin, 100 μg/mL
  Growth temperature: 37°C
  Growth strain: DH5alpha
  Copy number: Unknown
Gene/Insert
  Gene/Insert name: rHUH_Y96F
Terms and licenses: Academic/Nonprofit Terms; Industry Terms: Not Available to Industry
How to cite: pTD68-rHUH_Y96F was a gift from Alice Ting (Addgene plasmid # 235195 ; http://n2t.net/addgene:235195 ; RRID:Addgene_235195)
