[The description below was written by a language model from this plasmid's Addgene catalogue record and pLannotate feature annotations shown in this document.]
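Description:
pTD68-rHUH_Y96F is a 5.7 kb bacterial expression plasmid built on the pTD68 backbone, a pET-style vector for T7-driven protein production in E. coli. It is maintained through a ColE1/pMB1-type origin accompanied by the pBR322 bom site and the rop gene, which moderates copy number (the catalogue lists copy number as unknown), and it is selected with ampicillin via the bla β-lactamase gene under its own promoter. An f1 phage origin is also present, along with remnant fragments of the tetracycline resistance gene that are backbone leftovers rather than a functional marker.

The expression cassette consists of a T7 promoter followed by a lac operator, the strong phage T7 gene 10 ribosome binding site, the coding region and a T7 terminator. A plasmid-borne lacI gene with its own promoter supplies repressor, so transcription is held off until induced with IPTG or lactose in a host that provides T7 RNA polymerase. The insert, rHUH_Y96F, is annotated as a fragment of the porcine circovirus 2 Rep protein. Rep is an HUH-type endonuclease that normally nicks a specific sequence at the viral origin and becomes covalently joined to the nucleic acid through a tyrosyl ester. A Myc epitope tag follows the Rep fragment at its C-terminal end for detection. A short match to a T7 gene 10B-derived solubility tag lies just before the terminator, though the record does not show whether it is translated.

According to the record, the Y96F substitution catalytically inactivates the protein. The associated work concerns directed evolution of a sequence-specific covalent protein tag for RNA labelling. This construct therefore most plausibly serves as a negative control alongside active rHUH, although the record does not state this use.
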