Features (pLannotate 1.2.2; 19 found; start..end, strand, type, name):
      1..105     +  promoter       AmpR promoter: bla
    106..966     +  CDS            AmpR: β-lactamase; bla; confers resistance to ampicillin, carbenicillin, and related antibiotics
   1137..1725    +  rep_origin     ori: high-copy-number ColE1/pMB1/pBR322/pUC origin of replication
   1911..2050    -  misc_feature   bom: basis of mobility region from pBR322
   2152..2343    -  CDS            rop: Rop protein, which maintains plasmids at low copy number; rop
   2360..2740    +  CDS            YPB1_ECOLX: Protein predicted: Swiss-Prot protein existence level 4. From Escherichia coli.
   2812..3103    -  CDS            TcR (fragment): tetracycline efflux protein; tet; confers resistance to tetracycline
   3118..3139    -  protein_bind   CAP binding site: CAP binding activates transcription in the presence of cAMP. E. coli catabolite activator protein
   3152..4234    -  CDS            lacI: lac repressor; lacI; The lac repressor binds to the lac operator to inhibit transcription in E. coli. This inhibition can be relieved by adding lactose or isopropyl-β-D-thiogalactopyranoside (IPTG).
   4235..4312    -  promoter       lacI promoter: lacI
   4320..4599    -  CDS            TcR (fragment): tetracycline efflux protein; tet; confers resistance to tetracycline
   4621..4639    +  promoter       T7 promoter: promoter for bacteriophage T7 RNA polymerase
   4640..4664    +  protein_bind   lac operator: The lac repressor binds to the lac operator to inhibit transcription in E. coli. This inhibition can be relieved by adding lactose or isopropyl-β-D-thiogalactopyranoside (IPTG). lac repressor encoded by lacI
   4679..4701    +  RBS            RBS: efficient ribosome binding site from bacteriophage T7 gene 10 (Olins and Rangwala, 1989)
   4708..5055    +  CDS            Rep (fragment): REP_PCV2 - Experimental evidence at protein level: Swiss-Prot protein existence level 1. Essential for the replication of viral ssDNA. The closed circular ssDNA genome is first converted to a superhelical dsDNA. Rep and/or Rep' binds a specific hairpin at the genome origin of replication. Introduces an endonucleolytic nick within the conserved sequence 5'-AGTATTAC-3' in the intergenic region of the genome, thereby initiating the rolling circle replication (RCR). Following cleavage, binds covalently to the 5'-phosphate of DNA as a tyrosyl ester. The cleavage gives rise to a free 3'-OH that serv
   5065..5091    +  CDS            Myc (fragment): Myc (human c-Myc proto-oncogene) epitope tag
   5105..5154    +  CDS            SET1 (fragment): solubility-enhancement tag derived from T7 phage gene 10B
   5162..5209    +  terminator     T7 terminator: transcription terminator for bacteriophage T7 RNA polymerase
   5246..5674    +  rep_origin     f1 ori (sequence partly withheld): f1 bacteriophage origin of replication; arrow indicates direction of (+) strand synthesis
>Addgene plasmid #235195 | pTD68-rHUH_Y96F | addgene full sequence | sequence record 466779 | Addgene NGS Result
CGCGGAACCCCTATTTGTTTATTTTTCTAAATACATTCAAATATGTATCCGCTCATGAGACAATAACCCT
GATAAATGCTTCAATAATATTGAAAAAGGAAGAGTATGAGTATTCAACATTTCCGTGTCGCCCTTATTCC
CTTTTTTGCGGCATTTTGCCTTCCTGTTTTTGCTCACCCAGAAACGCTGGTGAAAGTAAAAGATGCTGAA
GATCAGTTGGGTGCACGAGTGGGTTACATCGAACTGGATCTCAACAGCGGTAAGATCCTTGAGAGTTTTC
GCCCCGAAGAACGTTTTCCAATGATGAGCACTTTTAAAGTTCTGCTATGTGGCGCGGTATTATCCCGTAT
TGACGCCGGGCAAGAGCAACTCGGTCGCCGCATACACTATTCTCAGAATGACTTGGTTGAGTACTCACCA
GTCACAGAAAAGCATCTTACGGATGGCATGACAGTAAGAGAATTATGCAGTGCTGCCATAACCATGAGTG
ATAACACTGCGGCCAACTTACTTCTGACAACGATCGGAGGACCGAAGGAGCTAACCGCTTTTTTGCACAA
CATGGGGGATCATGTAACTCGCCTTGATCGTTGGGAACCGGAGCTGAATGAAGCCATACCAAACGACGAG
CGTGACACCACGATGCCTGCAGCAATGGCAACAACGTTGCGCAAACTATTAACTGGCGAACTACTTACTC
TAGCTTCCCGGCAACAATTAATAGACTGGATGGAGGCGGATAAAGTTGCAGGACCACTTCTGCGCTCGGC
CCTTCCGGCTGGCTGGTTTATTGCTGATAAATCTGGAGCCGGTGAGCGTGGGTCTCGCGGTATCATTGCA
GCACTGGGGCCAGATGGTAAGCCCTCCCGTATCGTAGTTATCTACACGACGGGGAGTCAGGCAACTATGG
ATGAACGAAATAGACAGATCGCTGAGATAGGTGCCTCACTGATTAAGCATTGGTAACTGTCAGACCAAGT
TTACTCATATATACTTTAGATTGATTTAAAACTTCATTTTTAATTTAAAAGGATCTAGGTGAAGATCCTT
TTTGATAATCTCATGACCAAAATCCCTTAACGTGAGTTTTCGTTCCACTGAGCGTCAGACCCCGTAGAAA
AGATCAAAGGATCTTCTTGAGATCCTTTTTTTCTGCGCGTAATCTGCTGCTTGCAAACAAAAAAACCACC
GCTACCAGCGGTGGTTTGTTTGCCGGATCAAGAGCTACCAACTCTTTTTCCGAAGGTAACTGGCTTCAGC
AGAGCGCAGATACCAAATACTGTCCTTCTAGTGTAGCCGTAGTTAGGCCACCACTTCAAGAACTCTGTAG
CACCGCCTACATACCTCGCTCTGCTAATCCTGTTACCAGTGGCTGCTGCCAGTGGCGATAAGTCGTGTCT
TACCGGGTTGGACTCAAGACGATAGTTACCGGATAAGGCGCAGCGGTCGGGCTGAACGGGGGGTTCGTGC
ACACAGCCCAGCTTGGAGCGAACGACCTACACCGAACTGAGATACCTACAGCGTGAGCTATGAGAAAGCG
CCACGCTTCCCGAAGGGAGAAAGGCGGACAGGTATCCGGTAAGCGGCAGGGTCGGAACAGGAGAGCGCAC
GAGGGAGCTTCCAGGGGGAAACGCCTGGTATCTTTATAGTCCTGTCGGGTTTCGCCACCTCTGACTTGAG
CGTCGATTTTTGTGATGCTCGTCAGGGGGGCGGAGCCTATGGAAAAACGCCAGCAACGCGGCCTTTTTAC
GGTTCCTGGCCTTTTGCTGGCCTTTTGCTCACATGTTCTTTCCTGCGTTATCCCCTGATTCTGTGGATAA
CCGTATTACCGCCTTTGAGTGAGCTGATACCGCTCGCCGCAGCCGAACGACCGAGCGCAGCGAGTCAGTG
AGCGAGGAAGCGGAAGAGCGCCTGATGCGGTATTTTCTCCTTACGCATCTGTGCGGTATTTCACACCGCA
ATGGTGCACTCTCAGTACAATCTGCTCTGATGCCGCATAGTTAAGCCAGTATACACTCCGCTATCGCTAC
GTGACTGGGTCATGGCTGCGCCCCGACACCCGCCAACACCCGCTGACGCGCCCTGACGGGCTTGTCTGCT
CCCGGCATCCGCTTACAGACAAGCTGTGACCGTCTCCGGGAGCTGCATGTGTCAGAGGTTTTCACCGTCA
TCACCGAAACGCGCGAGGCAGCTGCGGTAAAGCTCATCAGCGTGGTCGTGAAGCGATTCACAGATGTCTG
CCTGTTCATCCGCGTCCAGCTCGTTGAGTTTCTCCAGAAGCGTTAATGTCTGGCTTCTGATAAAGCGGGC
CATGTTAAGGGCGGTTTTTTCCTGTTTGGTCACTGATGCCTCCGTGTAAGGGGGATTTCTGTTCATGGGG
GTAATGATACCGATGAAACGAGAGAGGATGCTCACGATACGGGTTACTGATGATGAACATGCCCGGTTAC
TGGAACGTTGTGAGGGTAAACAACTGGCGGTATGGATGCGGCGGGACCAGAGAAAAATCACTCAGGGTCA
ATGCCAGCGCTTCGTTAATACAGATGTAGGTGTTCCACAGGGTAGCCAGCAGCATCCTGCGATGCAGATC
CGGAACATAATGGTGCAGGGCGCTGACTTCCGCGTTTCCAGACTTTACGAAACACGGAAACCGAAGACCA
TTCATGTTGTTGCTCAGGTCGCAGACGTTTTGCAGCAGCAGTCGCTTCACGTTCGCTCGCGTATCGGTGA
TTCATTCTGCTAACCAGTAAGGCAACCCCGCCAGCCTAGCCGGGTCCTCAACGACAGGAGCACGATCATG
CGCACCCGTGGGGCCGCCATGCCGGCGATAATGGCCTGCTTCTCGCCGAAACGTTTGGTGGCGGGACCAG
TGACGAAGGCTTGAGCGAGGGCGTGCAAGATTCCGAATACCGCAAGCGACAGGCCGATCATCGTCGCGCT
CCAGCGAAAGCGGTCCTCGCCGAAAATGACCCAGAGCGCTGCCGGCACCTGTCCTACGAGTTGCATGATA
AAGAAGACAGTCATAAGTGCGGCGACGATAGTCATGCCCCGCGCCCACCGGAAGGAGCTGACTGGGTTGA
AGGCTCTCAAGGGCATCGGTCGAGATCCCGGTGCCTAATGAGTGAGCTAACTTACATTAATTGCGTTGCG
CTCACTGCCCGCTTTCCAGTCGGGAAACCTGTCGTGCCAGCTGCATTAATGAATCGGCCAACGCGCGGGG
AGAGGCGGTTTGCGTATTGGGCGCCAGGGTGGTTTTTCTTTTCACCAGTGAGACGGGCAACAGCTGATTG
CCCTTCACCGCCTGGCCCTGAGAGAGTTGCAGCAAGCGGTCCACGCTGGTTTGCCCCAGCAGGCGAAAAT
CCTGTTTGATGGTGGTTAACGGCGGGATATAACATGAGCTGTCTTCGGTATCGTCGTATCCCACTACCGA
GATATCCGCACCAACGCGCAGCCCGGACTCGGTAATGGCGCGCATTGCGCCCAGCGCCATCTGATCGTTG
GCAACCAGCATCGCAGTGGGAACGATGCCCTCATTCAGCATTTGCATGGTTTGTTGAAAACCGGACATGG
CACTCCAGTCGCCTTCCCGTTCCGCTATCGGCTGAATTTGATTGCGAGTGAGATATTTATGCCAGCCAGC
CAGACGCAGACGCGCCGAGACAGAACTTAATGGGCCCGCTAACAGCGCGATTTGCTGGTGACCCAATGCG
ACCAGATGCTCCACGCCCAGTCGCGTACCGTCTTCATGGGAGAAAATAATACTGTTGATGGGTGTCTGGT
CAGAGACATCAAGAAATAACGCCGGAACATTAGTGCAGGCAGCTTCCACAGCAATGGCATCCTGGTCATC
CAGCGGATAGTTAATGATCAGCCCACTGACGCGTTGCGCGAGAAGATTGTGCACCGCCGCTTTACAGGCT
TCGACGCCGCTTCGTTCTACCATCGACACCACCACGCTGGCACCCAGTTGATCGGCGCGAGATTTAATCG
CCGCGACAATTTGCGACGGCGCGTGCAGGGCCAGACTGGAGGTGGCAACGCCAATCAGCAACGACTGTTT
GCCCGCCAGTTGTTGTGCCACGCGGTTGGGAATGTAATTCAGCTCCGCCATCGCCGCTTCCACTTTTTCC
CGCGTTTTCGCAGAAACGTGGCTGGCCTGGTTCACCACGCGGGAAACGGTCTGATAAGAGACACCGGCAT
ACTCTGCGACATCGTATAACGTTACTGGTTTCACATTCACCACCCTGAATTGACTCTCTTCCGGGCGCTA
TCATGCCATACCGCGAAAGGTTTTGCGCCATTCGATGGTGTCCGGGATCTCGACGCTCTCCCTTATGCGA
CTCCTGCATTAGGAAGCAGCCCAGTAGTAGGTTGAGGCCGTTGAGCACCGCCGCCGCAAGGAATGGTGCA
TGCAAGGAGATGGCGCCCAACAGTCCCCCGGCCACGGGGCCTGCCACCATACCCACGCCGAAACAAGCGC
TCATGAGCCCGAAGTGGCGAGCCCGATCTTCCCCATCGGTGATGTCGGCGATATAGGCGCCAGCAACCGC
ACCTGTGGCGCCGGTGATGCCGGCCACGATGCGTCCGGCGTAGAGGATCGAGATCTCGATCCCGCGAAAT
TAATACGACTCACTATAGGGGAATTGTGAGCGGATAACAATTCCCCTCTAGAAATAATTTTGTTTAACTT
TAAGAAGGAGATATACCATGCCGTCAAAGAAAAACTGGCGCAGTGGGCCGCAGCCCCACAAGCGATGGGT
GTTCACGCTGCACCATCCGTCTGAGGACGACCGCAAGAAAATTAGGGATCTTCCCATTTCCCTGTTCGAT
TACTTCATAGTTGGCGAAGAAGGTAATGAGGAGGGACGCACACCTCACCTTCAAGGATTCGCAAACTTCG
CAAAGAAACAGACATTTCACAAGGTGAAGTGGTATTTGGGTGCCCGGTGTTGGATAGAGGAGGCCAGGGG
GACAGACCAACAAAATAAAGCATTTTGCAGTAAAGAGGGAAACCTCCTCAGGGAGTGCGGCGCTCCACGA
TCTCAAGGCCGGCGTGGATCCGAACAAAAGCTTATTTCTGAAGAGGACTTGTAATAGCTCGAGGGCTGCT
AACAAAGCCCGAAAGGAAGCTGAGTTGGCTGCTGCCACCGCTGAGCAATAACTAGCATAACCCCTTGGGG
CCTCTAAACGGGTCTTGAGGGGTTTTTTGCTGAAAGGAGGAACTATATCCGGATTGGCGAATGGG
[124 nt withheld, positions 5246-5369]
C
[91 nt withheld, positions 5371-5461]
A
[49 nt withheld, positions 5463-5511]
CCTTTGACGTTGGAGTCCACGTTCTTT
[37 nt withheld, positions 5539-5575]
ACCCTATCTCGGTCTATTCTTTTGATTTATAAGGGATTTTGCCGATTTCGGCCTATTGGTTAAAAAATGA
GCTGATTTAACAAAAATTTAACGCGAATTTTAACAAAATATTAACGCTTACAATTTAGGTGGCACTTTTC
GGGGAAATGTG
